Addgene plasmid #45598: pD40-His/V5-c-MycT58A
Depositing lab: Rosalie Sears. Depositing organization: Oregon Health & Science University. Publication: A signalling pathway controlling c-Myc degradation that impacts oncogenic transformation of human cells. Yeh E, Cunningham M, Arnold H, Chasse D, Monteith T, Ivaldi G, Hahn WC, Stukenberg PT, Shenolikar S, Uchida T, Counter CM, Nevins JR, Means AR, Sears R. Nat Cell Biol. 2004 Apr;6(4):308-18. Epub 2004 Mar 14. 10.1038/ncb1110 PubMed 15048125.
Backbone
  Vector backbone: pcDNA DEST40
  Backbone manufacturer: Invitrogen
  Backbone size w/o insert (bp): 7143
  Total vector size (bp): 6841
  Vector type: Mammalian Expression
  Selectable markers: Neomycin (select with G418)
Growth in bacteria
  Bacterial resistance: Ampicillin, 100 μg/mL
  Growth temperature: 37°C
  Growth strain: DH5alpha
  Copy number: High Copy
Gene/Insert
  Gene/Insert name: c-Myc T58A (alt names: c-Myc; Myc2; myelocytomatosis oncogene)
  Species: M. musculus (mouse)
  Insert size (bp): 1400
  Mutation: T58A
  Entrez Gene: Myc (a.k.a. Myc2, Niard, Nird, bHLHe39)
  Promoter: CMV
  Tag / fusion protein: V5 (C terminal on backbone); 6xHis (C terminal on backbone)
  Cloning method: Gateway Cloning
  Sequencing primers: 5′ CMV-F; T7; 3′ BGH-rev
Resource information
  A portion of this plasmid was derived from a plasmid made by: Murine c-myc cDNA amplified from plasmid CMV-Myc from Stephen R. Hann (Vanderbuilt University) (PMID: 7958908) (Murine myc cDNA originally obtained from Michael Cole, Princeton, NJ)
Terms and licenses: Academic/Nonprofit Terms; Industry Terms: Not Available to Industry
Depositor comments: Alternate plasmid names: pD40-His-c-MycT58A; pcDNA-DEST40 Myc T58A Plasmid construction information: Point mutations were introduced into the murine c-Myc sequence in the CMV–Myc plasmid (Hann et al., Genes Dev. 1994, PMID: 7958908) using the GeneEditor kit (Promega) per manufacturer's instructions using oligonucletide MycT58A, 5′-CTGCTTCCCGCCCCGCCCCTGTC-3′. The His6-tagged c-MycT58A plasmid was then created by PCR amplification with a CACC 5′ extension added to the 5′ primer for cloning into the TOPO entry clone from Invitrogen (Carlsbad, CA). This sequence was then moved into the pDEST-40 mammalian expression vector using Gateway technology (Invitrogen), creating pD40-His-c-MycT58A. For more plasmid information (map and sequence), see the wildtype version, pD40-His/V5-c-Myc (Addgene plasmid 45597) For additional usage information, see the associated article (Yeh et al. Nat Cell Biol. 2004) as well as Arnold et al. EMBO 2009 (PMID: 19131971).
How to cite: pD40-His/V5-c-MycT58A was a gift from Rosalie Sears (Addgene plasmid # 45598 ; http://n2t.net/addgene:45598 ; RRID:Addgene_45598)
