[The description below was written by a language model from this plasmid's Addgene catalogue record.]
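Description:
pD40-His/V5-c-MycT58A is a mammalian expression plasmid built on the Invitrogen pcDNA-DEST40 Gateway destination backbone. It is maintained in E. coli as a high-copy plasmid under ampicillin selection, and it carries a neomycin resistance marker so that transfected mammalian cells can be selected with G418. The total size is recorded as about 6.8 kb. This is smaller than the empty destination vector because the Gateway recombination replaces the backbone's destination cassette with the insert.

The payload is an approximately 1.4 kb murine c-Myc cDNA carrying the T58A point mutation, expressed from the CMV promoter and fused in frame to the backbone-encoded C-terminal V5 epitope and 6xHis tags. These tags allow immunodetection and metal-affinity capture of the expressed protein. According to the depositor notes, the mutation was introduced by oligonucleotide-directed mutagenesis into an existing CMV-Myc plasmid. The coding sequence was then PCR-amplified with a directional 5′ extension, cloned into a TOPO entry vector, and transferred into the destination vector by Gateway recombination.

Replacing threonine 58 with alanine removes a phosphorylation site, and the associated publication concerns a signalling pathway that controls c-Myc degradation and affects oncogenic transformation of human cells. The construct is therefore suited to comparing the stability, turnover and transforming activity of this mutant with the wild-type protein, for which a matching wild-type plasmid exists in the same series. No feature table or sequence map is provided for this entry; the record refers to the wild-type version for those details.
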