>Addgene plasmid #45598 | pD40-His/V5-c-MycT58A | addgene partial sequence | sequence record 65076 | CMV-F 5'-CGCAAATGGGCGGTAGGCGTG-3'
AGAGCTCTCTGGCTAACTAGAGAACCCACTGCTTACTGGCTTATCGAAATTAATACGACTCACTATAGGG
AGACCCAAGCTGGCTAGTTAAGCTATCAACAAGTTTGTACAAAAAAGCAGGCTCCGCGGCCGCCCCCTTC
ACCATGCCCCTCAACGTGAACTTCACCAACAGGAACTATGACCTCGACTACGACTCCGTACAGCCCTATT
TCATCTGCGACGAGGAAGAGAATTTCTATCACCAGCAACAGCAGAGCGAGCTGCAGCCGCCCGCGCCCAG
TGAGGATATCTGGAAGAAATTCGAGCTGCTTCCCGCCCCGCCCCTGTCCCCGAGCCGCCGCTCCGGGCTC
TGCTCTCCATCCTATGTTGCGGTCGCTACGTCCTTCTCCCCAAGGGAAGACGATGACGGCGGCGGTGGCA
ACTTCTCCACCGCCGATCAGCTGGAGATGATGACCGAGTTACTTGGAGGAGACATGGTGAACCAGAGCTT
CATCTGCGATCCTGACGACGAGACCTTCATCAAGAACATCATCATCCAGGACTGTATGTGGAGCGGTTTC
TCAGCCGCTGCCAAGCTGGTCTCGGAGAAGCTGGCCTCCTACCAGGCTGCGCGCAAAGACAGCACCAGCC
TGAGCCCCGCCCGCGGGCACAGCGTCTGCTCCACCTCCAGCCTGTACCTGCAGGACCTCACCGCCGCCGC
GTCCGAGTGCATTGACCCCTCAGTGGTCTTTCCCTACCCGCTCAACGACAGCAGCTCGCCCAAATCCTGT
ACCTCGTCCGATTCCACGGCCTTCTCTCCTTCCTCGGACTCGCTGCTGTCCTCCGAGTCCTCCCCACG
