>Addgene plasmid #45598 | pD40-His/V5-c-MycT58A | addgene partial sequence | sequence record 65104 | BGH_rev
TCATGGTGATGGTGATGATGACCGGTACGCGTAGAATCGAGACCGAGGAGAGGGTTAGGGATAGGCTTAC
CTTCGAACCGCGGGCCCTCTAGATCAACCACTTTGTACAAGAAAGCTGGGTCGGCGCGCCCACCCTTTGC
ACCAGAGTTTCGAAGCTGTTCGAGTTTGTGTTTCAACTGTTCTCGTCGTTTCCTCAATAAGTCCTTTTCA
GAGGTGAGCTTGTGCTCGTCTGCTTGAATGGACAGGATGTAGGCGGTGGCTTTTTTGAGGATCACTACCT
TGGGGGCCTTTTCGTTGTTTTCCAATTCAGGGATCTGGTCACGCAGGGCAAAAAAGCTGCGCTTCAGCTC
GTTCCTCCTCTGACGTTCCAAGACGTTGTGTGTCCGCCTCTTGTCGTTTTCCTCCGTGTCTGAGGACCTG
GGGCTGGAGCACTTGCGGTTGTTGCTGATCTGCTTCAGGACCCTGCCACTGTCCAACTTGGCCCTCTTGG
CAGCTGGATAGTCCTTCCTTGTGGAGGGGGGTGCGGCGTAGTTGTGCTGGTGAGTGGAGACGTGGCACCT
CTTGAGGACCAGTGGGCTGTGCGGAGGTTTGCTGTGGCCTCGGGATGGAGATGAGCCCGACTCCGACCTC
TTGGCAGGGGTTTGCCTCTTCTCCACAGACACCACATCAATTTCTTCCTCATCTTCTTGCTCTTCTTCAG
AGTCGCTGCTGGTGGTGGGCGGTGTCTCCTCATGCAGCACTAGGGGCTCAGGGCTGGCCCGTGGGGAGGA
CTCGGAGGACAGCAGCGAGTCCGAGGAAGGAGAGAAGGCCGTGGAATCGGACGAGGTACAGGATTTGGGC
GAGCTGCT
